>Addgene plasmid #30297 | pETCON-HB81/design_35 | depositor partial sequence | sequence record 13953 | Author sequence
CATATGGAAGAAACAAGACCAATAGACGGTTTGACTGACGAAGACATTAGAGAAATTTTGACCAGATACA
AGAAGATAGCATTAGTAGGTGCCTCCCCAAAGCCTGAAAGAGATGCAAACATCGTTATGAAGTATTTGTT
AGAACATGGTTATGACGTATACCCAGTCAACCCTAAATATGAAGAAGTTTTGGGTAGAAAGTGTTTTCCA
TCTGTATACGCTATACCTGATAAGATCGAAGTTGTAGATTTGTTCGTTGACCCATGGCAAACTTGGTTTT
ATGTTTACCAAGCCGATTTCCAAGGTGCTAAGGTCGTTTGGTTCCAATACAACACATACAACCAAGAAGC
TTCTAAGGATGCAGACAATTCAGGTTTGATAATAGTCGCAAATAGATGTATGATGAGAGAACACGAAAGA
TTGTTAGGTGAAAAACTCGAG
