>Addgene plasmid #30297 | pETCON-HB81/design_35 | addgene partial sequence | sequence record 35469 | 30297 with GAL1
ATTCCCTACTTCATACATTTTCAATTAAGATGCAGTTACTTCGCTGTTTTTCAATATTTTCTGTTATTGC
TTCAGTTTTAGCACAGGAACTGACAACTATATGCGAGCAAATCCCCTCACCAACTTTAGAATCGACGCCG
TACTCTTTGTCAACGACTACTATTTTGGCCAACGGGAAGGCAATGCAAGGAGTTTTTGAATATTACAAAT
CAGTAACGTTTGTCAGTAATTGCGGTTCTCACCCCTCAACAACTAGCAAAGGCAGCCCCATAAACACACA
GTATGTTTTTAAGGACAATAGCTCGACGATTGAAGGTAGATACCCATACGACGTTCCAGACTACGCTCTG
CAGGCTAGTGGTGGAGGAGGCTCTGGTGGAGGCGGTAGCGGAGGCGGAGGGTCGGCTAGCCATATGGAAG
AAACAAGACCAATAGACGGTTTGACTGACGAAGACATTAGAGAAATTTTGACCAGATACAAGAAGATAGC
ATTAGTAGGTGCCTCCCCAAAGCCTGAAAGAGATGCAAACATCGTTATGAAGTATTTGTTAGAACATGGT
TATGACGTATACCCAGTCAACCCTAAATATGAAGAAGTTTTGGGTAGAAAGTGTTTTCCATCTGTATACG
CTATACCTGATAAGATCGAAGTTGTAGATTTGTTCGTTGACCCATGGCAAACTTGGTTTTATGTTTACCA
AGCCGATTTCCAAGGTGCTAAGGTCGTTTGGTTCCAATACAACACATACAACCAAGAAGCTTCTAAGGAT
GCAGACAATTCAGGTTTGATAATAGTCGCAAATAGATGTATGATGAGAGAACACGAAAG
