[The description below was written by a language model from this plasmid's Addgene catalogue record.]
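Description:
pETCON-HB81/design_35 is a yeast expression plasmid built on the pETCON backbone (about 5.4 kb without insert) that carries a 441 bp computationally designed open reading frame, HB81. HB81 was designed as a binding protein for the hemagglutinin (HA) of the SC1918/H1 influenza virus. The coding sequence is entirely synthetic rather than taken from a natural organism, and it sits between NdeI and XhoI sites, both retained, so the design can be excised or swapped for other variants. In bacteria the plasmid is maintained at high copy and selected with ampicillin.

No feature table accompanies the entry, and the record does not state the promoter driving the insert, the yeast origin of replication, the yeast selection marker, or any fusion partners or epitope tags. pETCON is generally known as a yeast surface display vector, in which the cloned protein is fused to a cell wall anchoring protein so that binding to a labelled target can be measured on intact cells. That arrangement would fit a designed binder like this one, but the specific elements cannot be confirmed from the information given.

The plasmid comes from a community-wide assessment of protein-interface modelling, in which designed protein–protein complexes served as a benchmark for evaluating and improving computational design methods. The "design_35" part of the name suggests that HB81 is one numbered entry in that set. The construct is therefore most useful for expressing this design in yeast to test HA binding experimentally, or as a reference when comparing designed interfaces. The record does not report whether this design actually binds its target.
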