Addgene plasmid #30297: pETCON-HB81/design_35
Depositing lab: David Baker. Depositing organization: University of Washington. Publication: Community-Wide Assessment of Protein-Interface Modeling Suggests Improvements to Design Methodology. Fleishman SJ, Whitehead TA, Strauch EM, Corn JE, Qin S, Zhou HX, Mitchell JC, Demerdash ON, Takeda-Shitaka M, Terashi G, Moal IH, Li X, Bates PA, Zacharias M, Park H, Ko JS, Lee H, Seok C, Bourquard T, Bernauer J, Poupon A, Aze J, Soner S, Ovali SK, Ozbek P, Tal NB, Haliloglu T, Hwang H, Vreven T, Pierce BG, Weng Z, Perez-Cano L, Pons C, Fernandez-Recio J, Jiang F, Yang F, Gong X, Cao L, Xu X, Liu B, Wang P, Li C, Wang C, Robert CH, Guharoy M, Liu S, Huang Y, Li L, Guo D, Chen Y, Xiao Y, London N, Itzhaki Z, Schueler-Furman O, Inbar Y, Patapov V, Cohen M, Schreiber G, Tsuchiya Y, Kanamori E, Standley DM, Nakamura H, Kinoshita K, Driggers CM, Hall RG, Morgan JL, Hsu VL, Zhan J, Yang Y, Zhou Y, Kastritis PL, Bonvin AM, Zhang W, Camacho CJ, Kilambi KP, Sircar A, Gray JJ, Ohue M, Uchikoga N, Matsuzaki Y, Ishida T, Akiyama Y, Khashan R, Bush S, Fouches D, Tropsha A, Esquivel-Rodriguez J, Kihara D, Stranges PB, Jacak R, Kuhlman B, Huang SY, Zou X, Wodak SJ, Janin J, Baker D. J Mol Biol. 2011 Sep 29. 10.1016/j.jmb.2011.09.031 PubMed 22001016.
Backbone
  Vector backbone: pETCON
  Backbone size w/o insert (bp): 5400
  Vector type: Yeast Expression
Growth in bacteria
  Bacterial resistance: Ampicillin, 100 μg/mL
  Growth temperature: 37°C
  Growth strain: DH5alpha
  Copy number: High Copy
Gene/Insert
  Gene/Insert name: SC1918/H1 HA designed binding protein HB81
  Species: Designed Sequence
  Insert size (bp): 441
  Cloning method: Restriction Enzyme; 5′ cloning site NdeI (not destroyed); 3′ cloning site XhoI (not destroyed)
  Sequencing primers: 5′ UP-GS
Resource information
  A portion of this plasmid was derived from a plasmid made by: Designed sequence
Terms and licenses: Academic/Nonprofit Terms; Industry Terms: Not Available to Industry
How to cite: pETCON-HB81/design_35 was a gift from David Baker (Addgene plasmid # 30297 ; http://n2t.net/addgene:30297 ; RRID:Addgene_30297)
